>Addgene plasmid #172445 | mCherry-Sec61β | addgene full sequence | sequence record 339282 | Addgene NGS Result
TAGTTATTAATAGTAATCAATTACGGGGTCATTAGTTCATAGCCCATATATGGAGTTCCGCGTTACATAA
CTTACGGTAAATGGCCCGCCTGGCTGACCGCCCAACGACCCCCGCCCATTGACGTCAATAATGACGTATG
TTCCCATAGTAACGCCAATAGGGACTTTCCATTGACGTCAATGGGTGGAGTATTTACGGTAAACTGCCCA
CTTGGCAGTACATCAAGTGTATCATATGCCAAGTACGCCCCCTATTGACGTCAATGACGGTAAATGGCCC
GCCTGGCATTATGCCCAGTACATGACCTTATGGGACTTTCCTACTTGGCAGTACATCTACGTATTAGTCA
TCGCTATTACCATGGTGATGCGGTTTTGGCAGTACATCAATGGGCGTGGATAGCGGTTTGACTCACGGGG
ATTTCCAAGTCTCCACCCCATTGACGTCAATGGGAGTTTGTTTTGGCACCAAAATCAACGGGACTTTCCA
AAATGTCGTAACAACTCCGCCCCATTGACGCAAATGGGCGGTAGGCGTGTACGGTGGGAGGTCTATATAA
GCAGAGCTGGTTTAGTGAACCGTCAGATCCGCTAGCGCTACCGGTCGCCACCATGGTGAGCAAGGGCGAG
GAGGATAACATGGCCATCATCAAGGAGTTCATGCGCTTCAAGGTGCACATGGAGGGCTCCGTGAACGGCC
ACGAGTTCGAGATCGAGGGCGAGGGCGAGGGCCGCCCCTACGAGGGCACCCAGACCGCCAAGCTGAAGGT
GACCAAGGGTGGCCCCCTGCCCTTCGCCTGGGACATCCTGTCCCCTCAGTTCATGTACGGCTCCAAGGCC
TACGTGAAGCACCCCGCCGACATCCCCGACTACTTGAAGCTGTCCTTCCCCGAGGGCTTCAAGTGGGAGC
GCGTGATGAACTTCGAGGACGGCGGCGTGGTGACCGTGACCCAGGACTCCTCCCTGCAGGACGGCGAGTT
CATCTACAAGGTGAAGCTGCGCGGCACCAACTTCCCCTCCGACGGCCCCGTAATGCAGAAGAAGACCATG
GGCTGGGAGGCCTCCTCCGAGCGGATGTACCCCGAGGACGGCGCCCTGAAGGGCGAGATCAAGCAGAGGC
TGAAGCTGAAGGACGGCGGCCACTACGACGCTGAGGTCAAGACCACCTACAAGGCCAAGAAGCCCGTGCA
GCTGCCCGGCGCCTACAACGTCAACATCAAGTTGGACATCACCTCCCACAACGAGGACTACACCATCGTG
GAACAGTACGAACGCGCCGAGGGCCGCCACTCCACCGGCGGCATGGACGAGCTGTACAAGTCCGGACTCA
GATCT
[288 nt withheld, positions 1336-1623]
TAGGAATTCTGCAGTCGACGGTACCGCGGGCCCGGGATCCACCGGATCTAGATAACTGATCATAATCAGC
CATACCACATTTGTAGAGGTTTTACTTGCTTTAAAAAACCTCCCACACCTCCCCCTGAACCTGAAACATA
AAATGAATGCAATTGTTGTTGTTAACTTGTTTATTGCAGCTTATAATGGTTACAAATAAAGCAATAGCAT
CACAAATTTCACAAATAAAGCATTTTTTTCACTGCATTCTAGTTGTGGTTTGTCCAAACTCATCAATGTA
TCTTAACGCGTAAATTGTAAGCGTTAATATTTTGTTAAAATTCGCGTTAAATTTTTGTTAAATCAGCTCA
TTTTTTAACCAATAGGCCGAAATCGGCAAAATCCCTTATAAATCAAAAGAATAGACCGAGATAGGGT
[37 nt withheld, positions 2041-2077]
AAAGAACGTGGACTCCAACGTCAAAGG
[49 nt withheld, positions 2105-2153]
T
[91 nt withheld, positions 2155-2245]
G
[124 nt withheld, positions 2247-2370]
CAGGTGGCACTTTTCGGGGAAATGTGCGCGGAACCCCTATTTGTTTATTTTTCTAAATACATTCAAATAT
GTATCCGCTCATGAGACAATAACCCTGATAAATGCTTCAATAATATTGAAAAAGGAAGAGTCCTGAGGCG
GAAAGAACCAGCTGTGGAATGTGTGTCAGTTAGGGTGTGGAAAGTCCCCAGGCTCCCCAGCAGGCAGAAG
TATGCAAAGCATGCATCTCAATTAGTCAGCAACCAGGTGTGGAAAGTCCCCAGGCTCCCCAGCAGGCAGA
AGTATGCAAAGCATGCATCTCAATTAGTCAGCAACCATAGTCCCGCCCCTAACTCCGCCCATCCCGCCCC
TAACTCCGCCCAGTTCCGCCCATTCTCCGCCCCATGGCTGACTAATTTTTTTTATTTATGCAGAGGCCGA
GGCCGCCTCGGCCTCTGAGCTATTCCAGAAGTAGTGAGGAGGCTTTTTTGGAGGCCTAGGCTTTTGCAAA
GATCGATCAAGAGACAGGATGAGGATCGTTTCGCATGATTGAACAAGATGGATTGCACGCAGGTTCTCCG
GCCGCTTGGGTGGAGAGGCTATTCGGCTATGACTGGGCACAACAGACAATCGGCTGCTCTGATGCCGCCG
TGTTCCGGCTGTCAGCGCAGGGGCGCCCGGTTCTTTTTGTCAAGACCGACCTGTCCGGTGCCCTGAATGA
ACTGCAAGACGAGGCAGCGCGGCTATCGTGGCTGGCCACGACGGGCGTTCCTTGCGCAGCTGTGCTCGAC
GTTGTCACTGAAGCGGGAAGGGACTGGCTGCTATTGGGCGAAGTGCCGGGGCAGGATCTCCTGTCATCTC
ACCTTGCTCCTGCCGAGAAAGTATCCATCATGGCTGATGCAATGCGGCGGCTGCATACGCTTGATCCGGC
TACCTGCCCATTCGACCACCAAGCGAAACATCGCATCGAGCGAGCACGTACTCGGATGGAAGCCGGTCTT
GTCGATCAGGATGATCTGGACGAAGAGCATCAGGGGCTCGCGCCAGCCGAACTGTTCGCCAGGCTCAAGG
CGAGCATGCCCGACGGCGAGGATCTCGTCGTGACCCATGGCGATGCCTGCTTGCCGAATATCATGGTGGA
AAATGGCCGCTTTTCTGGATTCATCGACTGTGGCCGGCTGGGTGTGGCGGACCGCTATCAGGACATAGCG
TTGGCTACCCGTGATATTGCTGAAGAGCTTGGCGGCGAATGGGCTGACCGCTTCCTCGTGCTTTACGGTA
TCGCCGCTCCCGATTCGCAGCGCATCGCCTTCTATCGCCTTCTTGACGAGTTCTTCTGAGCGGGACTCTG
GGGTTCGAAATGACCGACCAAGCGACGCCCAACCTGCCATCACGAGATTTCGATTCCACCGCCGCCTTCT
ATGAAAGGTTGGGCTTCGGAATCGTTTTCCGGGACGCCGGCTGGATGATCCTCCAGCGCGGGGATCTCAT
GCTGGAGTTCTTCGCCCACCCTAGGGGGAGGCTAACTGAAACACGGAAGGAGACAATACCGGAAGGAACC
CGCGCTATGACGGCAATAAAAAGACAGAATAAAACGCACGGTGTTGGGTCGTTTGTTCATAAACGCGGGG
TTCGGTCCCAGGGCTGGCACTCTGTCGATACCCCACCGAGACCCCATTGGGGCCAATACGCCCGCGTTTC
TTCCTTTTCCCCACCCCACCCCCCAAGTTCGGGTGAAGGCCCAGGGCTCGCAGCCAACGTCGGGGCGGCA
GGCCCTGCCATAGCCTCAGGTTACTCATATATACTTTAGATTGATTTAAAACTTCATTTTTAATTTAAAA
GGATCTAGGTGAAGATCCTTTTTGATAATCTCATGACCAAAATCCCTTAACGTGAGTTTTCGTTCCACTG
AGCGTCAGACCCCGTAGAAAAGATCAAAGGATCTTCTTGAGATCCTTTTTTTCTGCGCGTAATCTGCTGC
TTGCAAACAAAAAAACCACCGCTACCAGCGGTGGTTTGTTTGCCGGATCAAGAGCTACCAACTCTTTTTC
CGAAGGTAACTGGCTTCAGCAGAGCGCAGATACCAAATACTGTTCTTCTAGTGTAGCCGTAGTTAGGCCA
CCACTTCAAGAACTCTGTAGCACCGCCTACATACCTCGCTCTGCTAATCCTGTTACCAGTGGCTGCTGCC
AGTGGCGATAAGTCGTGTCTTACCGGGTTGGACTCAAGACGATAGTTACCGGATAAGGCGCAGCGGTCGG
GCTGAACGGGGGGTTCGTGCACACAGCCCAGCTTGGAGCGAACGACCTACACCGAACTGAGATACCTACA
GCGTGAGCTATGAGAAAGCGCCACGCTTCCCGAAGGGAGAAAGGCGGACAGGTATCCGGTAAGCGGCAGG
GTCGGAACAGGAGAGCGCACGAGGGAGCTTCCAGGGGGAAACGCCTGGTATCTTTATAGTCCTGTCGGGT
TTCGCCACCTCTGACTTGAGCGTCGATTTTTGTGATGCTCGTCAGGGGGGCGGAGCCTATGGAAAAACGC
CAGCAACGCGGCCTTTTTACGGTTCCTGGCCTTTTGCTGGCCTTTTGCTCACATGTTCTTTCCTGCGTTA
TCCCCTGATTCTGTGGATAACCGTATTACCGCCATGCAT
Features (pLannotate 1.2.2; 15 found; start..end, strand, type, name):
     61..364     +  enhancer       CMV enhancer: human cytomegalovirus immediate early enhancer
    365..568     +  promoter       CMV promoter: human cytomegalovirus (CMV) immediate early promoter
    613..1320    +  CDS            mCherry: mCherry is a basic (constitutively fluorescent) red fluorescent protein published in 2004, derived from Discosoma sp.. It is reported to be a very rapidly-maturing monomer with low acid sensitivity.
   1336..1626    +  CDS            Sec61β (sequence partly withheld): human Sec61β subunit of the translocon in the endoplasmic reticulum; SEC61B
   1627..1663    +  misc_feature   MCS (fragment): multiple cloning site
   1680..1764    +  CDS            large T antigen (fragment): large T antigen from SV40 (simian virus 40)
   1787..1908    +  polyA_signal   SV40 poly(A) signal: SV40 polyadenylation signal
   1942..2370    -  rep_origin     f1 ori (sequence partly withheld): f1 bacteriophage origin of replication; arrow indicates direction of (+) strand synthesis
   2397..2501    +  promoter       AmpR promoter: bla
   2503..2860    +  promoter       SV40 promoter: SV40 enhancer and early promoter
   2895..3689    +  CDS            NeoR/KanR: aminoglycoside phosphotransferase from Tn5; aph(3')-II (or nptII); confers resistance to neomycin, kanamycin, and G418 (Geneticin®)
   3710..3862    +  CDS            ble (fragment): BLE_KLEPN - Experimental evidence at protein level: Swiss-Prot protein existence level 1. Binding protein with a strong affinity to the bleomycin family of antibiotics. Binds to CL990; an antimitotic-antibiotic compound. From Klebsiella pneumoniae.
   3921..3968    +  polyA_signal   HSV TK poly(A) signal: herpes simplex virus thymidine kinase polyadenylation signal (Cole and Stacy, 1985)
   4059..4075    -  polyA_signal   bGH poly(A) signal (fragment): bovine growth hormone polyadenylation signal
   4297..4885    +  rep_origin     ori: high-copy-number ColE1/pMB1/pBR322/pUC origin of replication
