[The description below was written by a language model from this plasmid's Addgene catalogue record and pLannotate feature annotations shown in this document.]
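Description:
mCherry-Sec61β is a mammalian expression plasmid of about 5 kb built on the pmCherry-C1 backbone. It produces the human Sec61β subunit of the endoplasmic reticulum translocon fused at its N-terminus to the monomeric red fluorescent protein mCherry. The SEC61B coding sequence was inserted between the BglII and EcoRI sites of the multiple cloning site, directly downstream of and in frame with the backbone-encoded mCherry. The record notes that part of the plasmid derives from an earlier deposited plasmid. Transcription of the fusion is driven by the human cytomegalovirus immediate early enhancer and promoter and terminated by an SV40 polyadenylation signal. Short annotated fragments near this region (an SV40 large T antigen piece) and elsewhere (ble and bGH poly(A) fragments) are probably partial matches to backbone sequence rather than functional elements.

The plasmid replicates in E. coli at high copy from a ColE1/pUC-type origin and also carries an f1 phage origin. A single Tn5 aminoglycoside phosphotransferase gene (NeoR/KanR) provides both selection markers. A bacterial bla-type promoter drives it for kanamycin resistance in bacteria, and the SV40 enhancer/early promoter, paired with an HSV TK poly(A) signal, drives it for G418 selection of transfected mammalian cells.

Because Sec61β is an ER membrane protein, the fusion serves as a red fluorescent ER marker for live or fixed cell imaging. The associated publication used it in a study of how endomembranes ensheath misaligned chromosomes and promote their missegregation during mitosis.
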