Addgene plasmid #172445: mCherry-Sec61β
Purpose: Expression of ER protein Sec61beta with an N-terminal mCherry tag
Depositing lab: Stephen Royle. Depositing organization: University of Warwick. Publication: Endomembranes promote chromosome missegregation by ensheathing misaligned chromosomes. Ferrandiz N, Downie L, Starling GP, Royle SJ. J Cell Biol. 2022 Jun 6;221(6). pii: 213189. doi: 10.1083/jcb.202203021. Epub 2022 Apr 29. PubMed 35486148.
Backbone
  Vector backbone: pmCherry-C1
  Vector type: Mammalian Expression
  Selectable markers: Neomycin (select with G418)
Growth in bacteria
  Bacterial resistance: Kanamycin, 50 μg/mL
  Growth temperature: 37°C
  Growth strain: DH5alpha
  Copy number: High Copy
Gene/Insert
  Gene/Insert name: Protein transport protein Sec61 subunit beta
  Species: H. sapiens (human)
  Promoter: CMV
  Tag / fusion protein: mCherry (N terminal on backbone)
  Cloning method: Restriction Enzyme; 5′ cloning site BglII (not destroyed); 3′ cloning site EcoRI (not destroyed)
  Sequencing primers: 5′ CMV-F
Resource information
  A portion of this plasmid was derived from a plasmid made by: Addgene plasmid 15108
Terms and licenses: Academic/Nonprofit Terms; Industry Terms: Not Available to Industry
Depositor comments: Read the preprint on bioRxiv: https://www.biorxiv.org/content/10.1101/2021.04.23.441091v3.
How to cite: mCherry-Sec61β was a gift from Stephen Royle (Addgene plasmid # 172445 ; http://n2t.net/addgene:172445 ; RRID:Addgene_172445)
